>Addgene plasmid #51562 | pTXB1-sfGFP | depositor full sequence | sequence record 78800 | pTXB1-sfGFP sequence 7370 bps
AACTACGTCAGGTGGCACTTTTCGGGGAAATGTGCGCGGAACCCCTATTTGTTTATTTTTCTAAATACAT
TCAAATATGTATCCGCTCATGAGACAATAACCCTGATAAATGCTTCAATAATATTGAAAAAGGAAGAGTA
TGAGTATTCAACATTTCCGTGTCGCCCTTATTCCCTTTTTTGCGGCATTTTGCCTTCCTGTTTTTGCTCA
CCCAGAAACGCTGGTGAAAGTAAAAGATGCTGAAGATCAGTTGGGTGCACGAGTGGGTTACATCGAACTG
GATCTCAACAGCGGTAAGATCCTTGAGAGTTTTCGCCCCGAAGAACGTTCTCCAATGATGAGCACTTTTA
AAGTTCTGCTATGTGGCGCGGTATTATCCCGTGTTGACGCCGGGCAAGAGCAACTCGGTCGCCGCATACA
CTATTCTCAGAATGACTTGGTTGAGTACTCACCAGTCACAGAAAAGCATCTTACGGATGGCATGACAGTA
AGAGAATTATGCAGTGCTGCCATAACCATGAGTGATAACACTGCGGCCAACTTACTTCTGACAACGATCG
GAGGACCGAAGGAGCTAACCGCTTTTTTGCACAACATGGGGGATCATGTAACTCGCCTTGATCGTTGGGA
ACCGGAGCTGAATGAAGCCATACCAAACGACGAGCGTGACACCACGATGCCTGTAGCAATGGCAACAACG
TTGCGCAAACTATTAACTGGCGAACTACTTACTCTAGCTTCCCGGCAACAATTAATAGACTGGATGGAGG
CGGATAAAGTTGCAGGACCACTTCTGCGCTCGGCCCTTCCGGCTGGCTGGTTTATTGCTGATAAATCTGG
AGCCGGTGAGCGTGGGTCTCGCGGTATCATTGCAGCACTGGGGCCAGATGGTAAGCCCTCCCGTATCGTA
GTTATCTACACGACGGGGAGTCAGGCAACTATGGATGAACGAAATAGACAGATCGCTGAGATAGGTGCCT
CACTGATTAAGCATTGGTAACTGTCAGACCAAGTTTACTCATATATACTTTAGATTGATT
[38 nt withheld, positions 1041-1078]
A
[37 nt withheld, positions 1080-1116]
ATTTTGTTAAAATTCGCGTTAAATTTTTGTTAAATCAGCTCATTTTTTAACCAATAGGCCGAAATCGGCA
AAATCCCTTATAAATCAAAAGAATAGCCCGAGATAGGGT
[37 nt withheld, positions 1226-1262]
AAAGAACGTGGACTCCAACGTCAAAGG
[141 nt withheld, positions 1290-1430]
G
[125 nt withheld, positions 1432-1556]
AAAGGATCTAGGTGAAGATCCTTTTTGATAATCTCATGACCAAAATCCCTTAACGTGAGTTTTCGTTCCA
CTGAGCGTCAGACCCCGTAGAAAAGATCAAAGGATCTTCTTGAGATCCTTTTTTTCTGCGCGTAATCTGC
TGCTTGCAAACAAAAAAACCACCGCTACCAGCGGTGGTTTGTTTGCCGGATCAAGAGCTACCAACTCTTT
TTCCGAAGGTAACTGGCTTCAGCAGAGCGCAGATACCAAATACTGTCCTTCTAGTGTAGCCGTAGTTAGG
CCACCACTTCAAGAACTCTGTAGCACCGCCTACATACCTCGCTCTGCTAATCCTGTTACCAGTGGCTGCT
GCCAGTGGCGATAAGTCGTGTCTTACCGGGTTGGACTCAAGACGATAGTTACCGGATAAGGCGCAGCGGT
CGGGCTGAACGGGGGGTTCGTGCACACAGCCCAGCTTGGAGCGAACGACCTACACCGAACTGAGATACCT
ACAGCGTGAGCTATGAGAAAGCGCCACGCTTCCCGAAGGGAGAAAGGCGGACAGGTATCCGGTAAGCGGC
AGGGTCGGAACAGGAGAGCGCACGAGGGAGCTTCCAGGGGGAAACGCCTGGTATCTTTATAGTCCTGTCG
GGTTTCGCCACCTCTGACTTGAGCGTCGATTTTTGTGATGCTCGTCAGGGGGGCGGAGCCTATGGAAAAA
CGCCAGCAACGCGGCCTTTTTACGGTTCCTGGCCTTTTGCTGGCCTTTTGCTCACATGTTCTTTCCTGCG
TTATCCCCTGATTCTGTGGATAACCGTATTACCGCCTTTGAGTGAGCTGATACCGCTCGCCGCAGCCGAA
CGACCGAGCGCAGCGAGTCAGTGAGCGAGGAAGCTATGGTGCACTCTCAGTACAATCTGCTCTGATGCCG
CATAGTTAAGCCAGTATACACTCCGCTATCGCTACGTGACTGGGTCATGGCTGCGCCCCGACACCCGCCA
ACACCCGCTGACGCGCCCTGACGGGCTTGTCTGCTCCCGGCATCCGCTTACAGACAAGCTGTGACCGTCT
CCGGGAGCTGCATGTGTCAGAGGTTTTCACCGTCATCACCGAAACGCGCGAGGCAGCTGCGGTAAAGCTC
ATCAGCGTGGTCGTGCAGCGATTCACAGATGTCTGCCTGTTCATCCGCGTCCAGCTCGTTGAGTTTCTCC
AGAAGCGTTAATGTCTGGCTTCTGATAAAGCGGGCCATGTTAAGGGCGGTTTTTTCCTGTTTGGTCACTG
ATGCCTCCGTGTAAGGGGGATTTCTGTTCATGGGGGTAATGATACCGATGAAACGAGAGAGGATGCTCAC
GATACGGGTTACTGATGATGAACATGCCCGGTTACTGGAACGTTGTGAGGGTAAACAACTGGCGGTATGG
ATGCGGCGGGACCAGAGAAAAATCACTCAGGGTCAATGCCAGCCGAACGCCAGCAAGACGTAGCCCAGCG
CGTCGGCCGCCATGCCGGCGATAATGGCCTGCTTCTCGCCGAAACGTTTGGTGGCGGGACCAGTGACGAA
GGCTTGAGCGAGGGCGTGCAAGATTCCGAATACCGCAAGCGACAGGCCGATCATCGTCGCGCTCCAGCGA
AAGCGGTCCTCGCCGAAAATGACCCAGAGCGCTGCCGGCACCTGTCCTACGAGTTGCATGATAAAGAAGA
CAGTCATAAGTGCGGCGACGATAGTCATGCCCCGCGCCCACCGGAAGGAGCTGACTGGGTTGAAGGCTCT
CAAGGGCATCGGTCGAGATCCCGGTGCCTAATGAGTGAGCTAACTTACATTAATTGCGTTGCGCTCACTG
CCCGCTTTCCAGTCGGGAAACCTGTCGTGCCAGCTGCATTAATGAATCGGCCAACGCGCGGGGAGAGGCG
GTTTGCGTATTGGGCGCCAGGGTGGTTTTTCTTTTCACCAGTGAGACGGGCAACAGCTGATTGCCCTTCA
CCGCCTGGCCCTGAGAGAGTTGCAGCAAGCGGTCCACGCTGGTTTGCCCCAGCAGGCGAAAATCCTGTTT
GATGGTGGTTAACGGCGGGATATAACATGAGCTGTCTTCGGTATCGTCGTATCCCACTACCGAGATATCC
GCACCAACGCGCAGCCCGGACTCGGTAATGGCGCGCATTGCGCCCAGCGCCATCTGATCGTTGGCAACCA
GCATCGCAGTGGGAACGATGCCCTCATTCAGCATTTGCATGGTTTGTTGAAAACCGGACATGGCACTCCA
GTCGCCTTCCCGTTCCGCTATCGGCTGAATTTGATTGCGAGTGAGATATTTATGCCAGCCAGCCAGACGC
AGACGCGCCGAGACAGAACTTAATGGGCCCGCTAACAGCGCGATTTGCTGGTGACCCAATGCGACCAGAT
GCTCCACGCCCAGTCGCGTACCGTCTTCATGGGAGAAAATAATACTGTTGATGGGTGTCTGGTCAGAGAC
ATCAAGAAATAACGCCGGAACATTAGTGCAGGCAGCTTCCACAGCAATGGCATCCTGGTCATCCAGCGGA
TAGTTAATGATCAGCCCACTGACGCGTTGCGCGAGAAGATTGTGCACCGCCGCTTTACAGGCTTCGACGC
CGCTTCGTTCTACCATCGACACCACCACGCTGGCACCCAGTTGATCGGCGCGAGATTTAATCGCCGCGAC
AATTTGCGACGGCGCGTGCAGGGCCAGACTGGAGGTGGCAACGCCAATCAGCAACGACTGTTTGCCCGCC
AGTTGTTGTGCCACGCGGTTGGGAATGTAATTCAGCTCCGCCATCGCCGCTTCCACTTTTTCCCGCGTTT
TCGCAGAAACGTGGCTGGCCTGGTTCACCACGCGGGAAACGGTCTGATAAGAGACACCGGCATACTCTGC
GACATCGTATAACGTTACTGGTTTCACATTCACCACCCTGAATTGACTCTCTTCCGGGCGCTATCATGCC
ATACCGCGAAAGGTTTTGCGCCATTCGATGGTGTCCGGGATCTCGACGCTCTCCCTTATGCGACTCCTGC
ATTAGGAAGCAGCCCAGTAGTAGGTTGAGGCCGTTGAGCACCGCCGCCGCAAGGAATGGTGCATGCCGGC
ATGCCGCCCTTTCGTCTTCAAGAATTAATTCCCAATTCCCCAGGCATCAAATAAAACGAAAGGCTCAGTC
GAAAGACTGGGCCTTTCGTTTTATCTGTTGTTTGTCGGTGAACGCTCTCCTGAGTAGGACAAATCCGCCG
GGAGCGGATTTGAACGTTGCGAAGCAACGGCCCGGAGGGTGGCGGGCAGGACGCCCGCCATAAACTGCCA
GGAATTAATTCCCCAGGCATCAAATAAAACGAAAGGCTCAGTCGAAAGACTGGGCCTTTCGTTTTATCTG
TTGTTTGTCGGTGAACGCTCTCCTGAGTAGGACAAATCCGCCGGGAGCGGATTTGAACGTTGCGAAGCAA
CGGCCCGGAGGGTGGCGGGCAGGACGCCCGCCATAAACTGCCAGGAATTAATTCCCCAGGCATCAAATAA
AACGAAAGGCTCAGTCGAAAGACTGGGCCTTTCGTTTTATCTGTTGTTTGTCGGTGAACGCTCTCCTGAG
TAGGACAAATCCGCCGGGAGCGGATTTGAACGTTGCGAAGCAACGGCCCGGAGGGTGGCGGGCAGGACGC
CCGCCATAAACTGCCAGGAATTAATTCCCCAGGCATCAAATAAAACGAAAGGCTCAGTCGAAAGACTGGG
CCTTTCGTTTTATCTGTTGTTTGTCGGTGAACGCTCTCCTGAGTAGGACAAATCCGCCGGGAGCGGATTT
GAACGTTGCGAAGCAACGGCCCGGAGGGTGGCGGGCAGGACGCCCGCCATAAACTGCCAGGAATTAATTC
CCCAGGCATCAAATAAAACGAAAGGCTCAGTCGAAAGACTGGGCCTTTCGTTTTATCTGTTGTTTGTCGG
TGAACGCTCTCCTGAGTAGGACAAATCCGCCGGGAGCGGATTTGAACGTTGCGAAGCAACGGCCCGGAGG
GTGGCGGGCAGGACGCCCGCCATAAACTGCCAGGAATTGGGGATCGGAATTAATTCCCGGTTTAAACCGG
GGATCTCGATCCCGCGAAATTAATACGACTCACTATAGGGGAATTGTGAGCGGATAACAATTCCCCTCTA
GAAATAATTTTGTTTAACTTTAAGAAGGAGATATACATAATGCGTAAAGGCGAAGAGCTGTTCACTGGTG
TCGTCCCTATTCTGGTGGAACTGGATGGTGATGTCAACGGTCATAAGTTTTCCGTGCGTGGCGAGGGTGA
AGGTGACGCAACTAATGGTAAACTGACGCTGAAGTTCATCTGTACTACTGGTAAACTGCCGGTACCTTGG
CCGACTCTGGTAACGACGCTGACTTATGGTGTTCAGTGCTTTGCTCGTTATCCGGACCATATGAAGCAGC
ATGACTTCTTCAAGTCCGCCATGCCGGAAGGCTATGTGCAGGAACGCACGATTTCCTTTAAGGATGACGG
CACGTACAAAACGCGTGCGGAAGTGAAATTTGAAGGCGATACCCTGGTAAACCGCATTGAGCTGAAAGGC
ATTGACTTTAAAGAAGACGGCAATATCCTGGGCCATAAGCTGGAATACAATTTTAACAGCCACAATGTTT
ACATCACCGCCGATAAACAAAAAAATGGCATTAAAGCGAATTTTAAAATTCGCCACAACGTGGAGGATGG
CAGCGTGCAGCTGGCTGATCACTACCAGCAAAACACTCCAATCGGTGATGGTCCTGTTCTGCTGCCAGAC
AATCACTATCTGAGCACGCAAAGCGTTCTGTCTAAAGATCCGAACGAGAAACGCGATCATATGGTTCTGC
TGGAGTTCGTAACCGCAGCGGGCATCACGCATGGTATGGATGAACTGTACAAATGCATCACGGGAGATGC
ACTAGTTGCCCTACCCGAGGGCGAGTCGGTACGCATCGCCGACATCGTGCCGGGTGCGCGGCCCAACAGT
GACAACGCCATCGACCTGAAAGTCCTTGACCGGCATGGCAATCCCGTGCTCGCCGACCGGCTGTTCCACT
CCGGCGAGCATCCGGTGTACACGGTGCGTACGGTCGAAGGTCTGCGTGTGACGGGCACCGCGAACCACCC
GTTGTTGTGTTTGGTCGACGTCGCCGGGGTGCCGACCCTGCTGTGGAAGCTGATCGACGAAATCAAGCCG
GGCGATTACGCGGTGATTCAACGCAGCGCATTCAGCGTCGACTGTGCAGGTTTTGCCCGCGGGAAACCCG
AATTTGCGCCCACAACCTACACAGTCGGCGTCCCTGGACTGGTGCGTTTCTTGGAAGCACACCACCGAGA
CCCGGACGCCCAAGCTATCGCCGACGAGCTGACCGACGGGCGGTTCTACTACGCGAAAGTCGCCAGTGTC
ACCGACGCCGGCGTGCAGCCGGTGTATAGCCTTCGTGTCGACACGGCAGACCACGCGTTTATCACGAACG
GGTTCGTCAGCCACGCTACTGGCCTCACCGGTCTGAACTCAGGCCTCACGACAAATCCTGGTGTATCCGC
TTGGCAGGTCAACACAGCTTATACTGCGGGACAATTGGTCACATATAACGGCAAGACGTATAAATGTTTG
CAGCCCCACACCTCCTTGGCAGGATGGGAACCATCCAACGTTCCTGCCTTGTGGCAGCTTCAATGACTGC
AGGAAGGGGATCCGGCTGCTAACAAAGCCCGAAAGGAAGCTGAGTTGGCTGCTGCCACCGCTGAGCAATA
ACTAGCATAACCCCTTGGGGCCTCTAAACGGGTCTTGAGGGGTTTTTTGCTGAAAGGAGGAACTATATCC
GGAT
Features (pLannotate 1.2.2; 25 found; start..end, strand, type, name):
     35..139     +  promoter       AmpR promoter: bla
    140..1000    +  CDS            AmpR: β-lactamase; bla; confers resistance to ampicillin, carbenicillin, and related antibiotics
   1042..1555    -  rep_origin     M13 ori (sequence partly withheld): M13 bacteriophage origin of replication; arrow indicates direction of (+) strand synthesis
   1666..2254    +  rep_origin     ori: high-copy-number ColE1/pMB1/pBR322/pUC origin of replication
   2431..2521    -  misc_feature   bom (fragment): basis of mobility region from pBR322
   2623..2814    -  CDS            rop: Rop protein, which maintains plasmids at low copy number; rop
   2855..2965    +  CDS            mbeC (fragment): MBEC_ECOLX - Experimental evidence at protein level: Swiss-Prot protein existence level 1. Required for efficient mobilization of ColE1 plasmid and is thus essential to promote the specific transfer of the plasmid during conjugation. Probably functions by inducing DNA bending, helping the MbeA relaxase to melt the DNA around the nic site and cleave the phosphodiester bond. Binds specifically double-stranded DNA (dsDNA) containing the ColE1 oriT but does not recognize the inverted repeat (IR). From Escherichia coli.
   3000..3322    -  CDS            TcR (fragment): tetracycline efflux protein; tet; confers resistance to tetracycline
   3337..3358    -  protein_bind   CAP binding site: CAP binding activates transcription in the presence of cAMP. E. coli catabolite activator protein
   3371..4453    -  CDS            lacI: lac repressor; lacI; The lac repressor binds to the lac operator to inhibit transcription in E. coli. This inhibition can be relieved by adding lactose or isopropyl-β-D-thiogalactopyranoside (IPTG).
   4454..4531    -  promoter       lacI promoter: lacI
   4539..4632    -  CDS            TcR (fragment): tetracycline efflux protein; tet; confers resistance to tetracycline
   4684..4770    +  terminator     rrnB T1 terminator: Escherichia coli rrnB; transcription terminator T1 from the E. coli rrnB gene
   4867..4953    +  terminator     rrnB T1 terminator: Escherichia coli rrnB; transcription terminator T1 from the E. coli rrnB gene
   5050..5136    +  terminator     rrnB T1 terminator: Escherichia coli rrnB; transcription terminator T1 from the E. coli rrnB gene
   5233..5319    +  terminator     rrnB T1 terminator: Escherichia coli rrnB; transcription terminator T1 from the E. coli rrnB gene
   5416..5502    +  terminator     rrnB T1 terminator: Escherichia coli rrnB; transcription terminator T1 from the E. coli rrnB gene
   5637..5655    +  promoter       T7 promoter: promoter for bacteriophage T7 RNA polymerase
   5656..5680    +  protein_bind   lac operator: The lac repressor binds to the lac operator to inhibit transcription in E. coli. This inhibition can be relieved by adding lactose or isopropyl-β-D-thiogalactopyranoside (IPTG). lac repressor encoded by lacI
   5695..5717    +  RBS            RBS: efficient ribosome binding site from bacteriophage T7 gene 10 (Olins and Rangwala, 1989)
   5726..6439    +  CDS            superfolder GFP: GFP variant that folds robustly even when fused to poorly folded proteins (Pédelacq et al., 2006)
   6440..7033    +  CDS            Mxe GyrA intein: modified GyrA intein (Southworth et al., 1999); Mycobacterium xenopi gyrA; N-terminal cleavage of this intein can be induced by thiols.
   7064..7219    +  CDS            CBD: chitin binding domain from chitinase A1 (Watanabe et al., 1994); Bacillus circulans chiA
   7241..7290    +  CDS            SET1 (fragment): solubility-enhancement tag derived from T7 phage gene 10B
   7298..7345    +  terminator     T7 terminator: transcription terminator for bacteriophage T7 RNA polymerase
