[The description below was written by a language model from this plasmid's Addgene catalogue record and pLannotate feature annotations shown in this document.]
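Description:
pTXB1-sfGFP is a bacterial expression plasmid of 7,370 bp built on the NEB pTXB1 backbone, designed to produce superfolder GFP as a purifiable fusion protein in E. coli. It is maintained through a ColE1/pMB1-type origin and selected with ampicillin via the bla β-lactamase gene and its own promoter. The catalogue lists it as high copy, although the annotation also finds a rop gene, which normally moderates copy number. An M13 phage origin is present for single-stranded DNA production. Fragments of bom, mbeC and the tetracycline resistance gene appear to be non-functional remnants of pBR322-type ancestry.

The expression cassette runs from a T7 promoter with an adjacent lac operator, followed by the T7 gene 10 ribosome binding site, into the superfolder GFP coding sequence. This is immediately followed by the Mxe GyrA intein and, after a short gap in the annotation, the Bacillus circulans chitin binding domain, ending at a T7 terminator; a short hit to a T7 gene 10B-derived solubility tag just before the terminator is only a fragment. A plasmid-borne lacI gene supplies the repressor that keeps the promoter silent until IPTG induction, and five tandem rrnB T1 terminators upstream insulate the cassette from read-through transcription. Because transcription depends on T7 RNA polymerase, the plasmid is propagated in a cloning strain and must be moved into a T7 polymerase-expressing strain for expression. The C-terminal intein-CBD tag allows capture of the fusion on chitin resin. Thiol-induced cleavage at the intein's N-terminal junction then releases sfGFP while the tag stays bound. sfGFP is a synthetic GFP variant that folds robustly.
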