Addgene plasmid #51562: pTXB1-sfGFP
Purpose: Expression of superfolder GFP for protein purification (Intein-chiting binding domain fussion, New England Biolabs pTXB1 backbone)
Depositing lab: Sankar Adhya & Francisco Malagon. Depositing organization: National Cancer Institute (NCI).
Backbone
  Vector backbone: pTXB1
  Backbone manufacturer: NEB
  Vector type: Bacterial Expression
Growth in bacteria
  Bacterial resistance: Ampicillin, 100 μg/mL
  Growth temperature: 37°C
  Growth strain: DH5alpha
  Growth instructions: Expression of the insert requires retransformation into a T7 RNA polymerase containing strain
  Copy number: High Copy
Gene/Insert
  Gene/Insert name: superfolder GFP
  Species: Synthetic
  Tag / fusion protein: Intein-Chiting Binding Domanin (C terminal on insert)
Terms and licenses: Academic/Nonprofit Terms; Industry Terms: Not Available to Industry
How to cite: pTXB1-sfGFP was a gift from Sankar Adhya & Francisco Malagon (Addgene plasmid # 51562 ; http://n2t.net/addgene:51562 ; RRID:Addgene_51562)
