>Addgene plasmid #51562 | pTXB1-sfGFP | addgene partial sequence | sequence record 80982 | T7 5'-TAATACGACTCACTATAGGG-3'
ACTTTAAGAAGGAGATATACATAATGCGTAAAGGCGAAGAGCTGTTCACTGGTGTCGTCCCTATTCTGGT
GGAACTGGATGGTGATGTCAACGGTCATAAGTTTTCCGTGCGTGGCGAGGGTGAAGGTGACGCAACTAAT
GGTAAACTGACGCTGAAGTTCATCTGTACTACTGGTAAACTGCCGGTACCTTGGCCGACTCTGGTAACGA
CGCTGACTTATGGTGTTCAGTGCTTTGCTCGTTATCCGGACCATATGAAGCAGCATGACTTCTTCAAGTC
CGCCATGCCGGAAGGCTATGTGCAGGAACGCACGATTTCCTTTAAGGATGACGGCACGTACAAAACGCGT
GCGGAAGTGAAATTTGAAGGCGATACCCTGGTAAACCGCATTGAGCTGAAAGGCATTGACTTTAAAGAAG
ACGGCAATATCCTGGGCCATAAGCTGGAATACAATTTTAACAGCCACAATGTTTACATCACCGCCGATAA
ACAAAAAAATGGCATTAAAGCGAATTTTAAAATTCGCCACAACGTGGAGGATGGCAGCGTGCAGCTGGCT
GATCACTACCAGCAAAACACTCCAATCGGTGATGGTCCTGTTCTGCTGCCAGACAATCACTATCTGAGCA
CGCAAAGCGTTCTGTCTAAAGATCCGAACGAGAAACGCGATCATATGGTTCTGCTGGAGTTCGTAACCGC
AGCGGGCATCACGCATGGTATGGATGAACTGTACAAATGCATCACGGGAGATGCACTAGTTGCCCTACCC
GAGGGCGAGTCGGTACGCATCGCCGACATCGTGCCGGGTGCGCGGCCCAACAGTGACAACGCCATCGACC
TGAAAGTCCTTGACCGGCATGGCAATCCCGTGCTCGCCGACCGGCTGTTCCACTCCGGCGAGCATCCGGT
GTACACGGTGCGTACGGTCGAAGGTCTGCGTGTGACGGGCACCGCGAACCACCCGTTGTTGTGTTTGGTC
