>Addgene plasmid #51562 | pTXB1-sfGFP | addgene partial sequence | sequence record 81586 | T7term 5'-GCTAGTTATTGCTCAGCGG-3'
AGCAGCCGGATCCCCTTCCTGCAGTCATTGAAGCTGCCACAAGGCAGGAACGTTGGATGGTTCCCATCCT
GCCAAGGAGGTGTGGGGCTGCAAACATTTATACGTCTTGCCGTTATATGTGACCAATTGTCCCGCAGTAT
AAGCTGTGTTGACCTGCCAAGCGGATACACCAGGATTTGTCGTGAGGCCTGAGTTCAGACCGGTGAGGCC
AGTAGCGTGGCTGACGAACCCGTTCGTGATAAACGCGTGGTCTGCCGTGTCGACACGAAGGCTATACACC
GGCTGCACGCCGGCGTCGGTGACACTGGCGACTTTCGCGTAGTAGAACCGCCCGTCGGTCAGCTCGTCGG
CGATAGCTTGGGCGTCCGGGTCTCGGTGGTGTGCTTCCAAGAAACGCACCAGTCCAGGGACGCCGACTGT
GTAGGTTGTGGGCGCAAATTCGGGTTTCCCGCGGGCAAAACCTGCACAGTCGACGCTGAATGCGCTGCGT
TGAATCACCGCGTAATCGCCCGGCTTGATTTCGTCGATCAGCTTCCACAGCAGGGTCGGCACCCCGGCGA
CGTCGACCAAACACAACAACGGGTGGTTCGCGGTGCCCGTCACACGCAGACCTTCGACCGTACGCACCGT
GTACACCGGATGCTCGCCGGAGTGGAACAGCCGGTCGGCGAGCACGGGATTGCCATGCCGGTCAAGGACT
TTCAGGTCGATGGCGTTGTCACTGTTGGGCCGCGCACCCGGCACGATGTCGGCGATGCGTACCGACTCGC
CCTCGGGTAGGGCAACTAGTGCATCTCCCGTGATGCATTTGTACAGTTCATCCATACCATGCGTGATGCC
CGCTGCGGTTACGAACTCCAGCAGAACCATATGATCGCGTTTCTCGTTCGGATCTTTAGACAGAACGCTT
TGCGTGCTCAGATAGTGATTGTCTGGCAGCAGAACAGGACCATCACCGATTGGA
